Addgene plasmid #61084: pENTRdeltaGFPmirGE-DroshaT1.5.5
Purpose: pENTR plasmid containing a mutated GFP followed by 3 miRNA haipins: recommended as backbone.
Depositing lab: Patrick Salmon. Depositing organization: University of Geneva. Publication: Optimization of Critical Hairpin Features Allows miRNA-based Gene Knockdown Upon Single-copy Transduction. Myburgh R, Cherpin O, Schlaepfer E, Rehrauer H, Speck RF, Krause KH, Salmon P. Mol Ther Nucleic Acids. 2014 Oct 28;3:e207. doi: 10.1038/mtna.2014.58. PubMed 25350582.
Backbone
  Vector backbone: pENTRL1L2
  Backbone size w/o insert (bp): 2718
  Total vector size (bp): 3350
  Modifications to backbone: A triple stop codon is inserted at the beginning of GFP ORF to reduce GFP translation. GFP is thus used as a spacer before the miRNAS hairpins. This plasmid contains 3 tandem hairpins that can be excised by BamHI and XbaI to insert your pet mirGE hairpin as described in our article (MTNA, 2014).
  Vector type: RNAi
Growth in bacteria
  Bacterial resistance: Kanamycin, 50 μg/mL
  Growth temperature: 37°C
  Growth strain: DH5alpha
  Copy number: High Copy
Gene/Insert
  Gene/Insert name: deltaGFP (alt names: 3 stop codons; no GFP translation)
  gRNA/shRNA sequence: miRNA (mirGE) triple
  Species: H. sapiens (human)
Terms and licenses: Academic/Nonprofit Terms; Industry Terms: Not Available to Industry
Depositor comments: From the depositor, regarding a "c" missing from the miRNA: "The mutation is likely from the PCR since the hairpin is amplified by PCR. I would not use this clone to KD Drosha but in our case, the insert is used as an indicator of cutting when you use BamHI and XbaI to clone your own miRNA."
How to cite: pENTRdeltaGFPmirGE-DroshaT1.5.5 was a gift from Patrick Salmon (Addgene plasmid # 61084 ; http://n2t.net/addgene:61084 ; RRID:Addgene_61084)
