[The description below was written by a language model from this plasmid's Addgene catalogue record and pLannotate feature annotations shown in this document.]
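Description:
pENTRdeltaGFPmirGE-DroshaT1.5.5 is a Gateway entry clone of about 3.35 kb built on the pENTR L1L2 backbone and catalogued as an RNAi vector. It is maintained in E. coli through a high-copy ColE1/pUC-type origin and selected with kanamycin via the aminoglycoside phosphotransferase (KanR) gene. The annotation also picks up a short fragment resembling the RSF origin. The rrnB T1 and T2 terminators lie upstream of the cloning region, where they insulate the insert from read-through transcription in bacteria. The cargo sits between attL1 and attL2, so it can be moved by an LR recombination reaction into a destination vector. The record lists no promoter within the entry clone, so expression presumably depends on whatever the destination vector supplies.

The insert consists of an EGFP coding sequence carrying a triple stop codon near the start of the open reading frame. This suppresses GFP translation, so the sequence serves as a non-coding spacer ahead of the miRNA hairpins. Downstream, in the unannotated stretch between EGFP and attL2, the depositor describes three tandem mirGE-format miRNA hairpins directed against human Drosha. These can be excised with BamHI and XbaI and replaced with a user's own mirGE hairpin, and the plasmid is recommended as a backbone for this purpose.

The depositor notes that one hairpin lacks a single base, probably a PCR artefact. The clone should therefore not be used to knock down Drosha. The triple hairpin instead acts as a stuffer whose release indicates successful digestion. The design comes from work on optimising hairpin features for miRNA-based knockdown after single-copy transduction.
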