Features (pLannotate 1.2.2; 8 found; start..end, strand, type, name):
      1..46      +  rep_origin     RSF ori (fragment): Plasmids containing the RSF 1030 origin of replication can be propagated in E. coli cells that contain additional plasmids with compatible origins.
    106..149     -  terminator     rrnB T1 terminator: Escherichia coli rrnB; transcription terminator T1 from the E. coli rrnB gene
    281..308     +  terminator     rrnB T2 terminator: transcription terminator T2 from the E. coli rrnB gene
    358..457     +  protein_bind   attL1: mutant version of attL; recombination site for the Gateway® LR reaction LR Clonase™
    485..1201    +  CDS            EGFP: the original enhanced GFP (Yang et al., 1996) mammalian codon-optimized
   1578..1677    -  protein_bind   attL2: mutant version of attL; recombination site for the Gateway® LR reaction LR Clonase™
   1800..2609    +  CDS            KanR: aminoglycoside phosphotransferase; aph(3')-Ia; confers resistance to kanamycin in bacteria or G418 (Geneticin®) in eukaryotes
   2699..3287    +  rep_origin     ori: high-copy-number ColE1/pMB1/pBR322/pUC origin of replication
>Addgene plasmid #61084 | pENTRdeltaGFPmirGE-DroshaT1.5.5 | depositor full sequence | sequence record 99055 | pENTRdeltaGFPmirGE-DroshaT1.5.5 sequence 3349 bps
CTTTCCTGCGTTATCCCCTGATTCTGTGGATAACCGTATTACCGCTAGCATGGATCTCGGGGACGTCTAA
CTACTAAGCGAGAGTAGGGAACTGCCAGGCATCAAATAAAACGAAAGGCTCAGTCGGAAGACTGGGCCTT
TCGTTTTATCTGTTGTTTGTCGGTGAACGCTCTCCTGAGTAGGACAAATCCGCCGGGAGCGGATTTGAAC
GTTGTGAAGCAACGGCCCGGAGGGTGGCGGGCAGGACGCCCGCCATAAACTGCCAGGCATCAAACTAAGC
AGAAGGCCATCCTGACGGATGGCCTTTTTGCGTTTCTACAAACTCTTCCTGTTAGTTAGTTACTTAAGCT
CGGGCCCCAAATAATGATTTTATTTTGACTGATAGTGACCTGTTCGTTGCAACAAATTGATAAGCAATGC
TTTTTTATAATGCCAACTTTGTACAAAAAAGCAGGCTCCACCATGGATGGATGTAAGTAGGTGAGTGAGC
AAGGGCGAGGAGCTGTTCACCGGGGTGGTGCCCATCCTGGTCGAGCTGGACGGCGACGTAAACGGCCACA
AGTTCAGCGTGTCCGGCGAGGGCGAGGGCGATGCCACCTACGGCAAGCTGACCCTGAAGTTCATCTGCAC
CACCGGCAAGCTGCCCGTGCCCTGGCCCACCCTCGTGACCACCCTGACCTACGGCGTGCAGTGCTTCAGC
CGCTACCCCGACCACATGAAGCAGCACGACTTCTTCAAGTCCGCCATGCCCGAAGGCTACGTCCAGGAGC
GCACCATCTTCTTCAAGGACGACGGCAACTACAAGACCCGCGCCGAGGTGAAGTTCGAGGGCGACACCCT
GGTGAACCGCATCGAGCTGAAGGGCATCGACTTCAAGGAGGACGGCAACATCCTGGGGCACAAGCTGGAG
TACAACTACAACAGCCACAACGTCTATATCATGGCCGACAAGCAGAAGAACGGCATCAAGGTGAACTTCA
AGATCCGCCACAACATCGAGGACGGCAGCGTGCAGCTCGCCGACCACTACCAGCAGAACACCCCCATCGG
CGACGGCCCCGTGCTGCTGCCCGACAACCACTACCTGAGCACCCAGTCCGCCCTGAGCAAAGACCCCAAC
GAGAAGCGCGATCACATGGTCCTGCTGGAGTTCGTGACCGCCGCCGGGATCACTCTCGGCATGGACGAGC
TGTACAAGTAAAGCGGCCTGAATCGCCAGTGTGGATCCATCGATACTAGTGGTGATAGCAATGTCAGCAG
TGCCTCTCCTCCACGACCAGACTTTGGTGAAGCCACAGATGCAAAGTCTGGCCGTGGAGGGAAAAGTAAG
GTTGACCATACTCTACTCTAGTGGTGATAGCAATGTCAGCAGTGCCTCTCCCTCCACGACCAGACTTTGG
TGAAGCCACAGATGCAAAGTCTGGCCGTGGAGGGAAAAGTAAGGTTGACCATACTCTACTCTAGTGGTGA
TAGCAATGTCAGCAGTGCCTTATTAAAACTGGGAGGTGGGAAGTGAAGCCACAGATGTTCCCACCTCACA
GTTTTAATCAAGTAAGGTTGACCATACTCTACTCTAGACCCAGCTTTCTTGTACAAAGTTGGCATTATAA
GAAAGCATTGCTTATCAATTTGTTGCAACGAACAGGTCACTATCAGTCAAAATAAAATCATTATTTGCCA
TCCAGCTGCAGCTCTGGCCCGTGTCTCAAAATCTCTGATGTTACATTGCACAAGATAAAAATATATCATC
ATGAACAATAAAACTGTCTGCTTACATAAACAGTAATACAAGGGGTGTTATGAGCCATATTCAACGGGAA
ACGTCGAGGCCGCGATTAAATTCCAACATGGATGCTGATTTATATGGGTATAAATGGGCTCGCGATAATG
TCGGGCAATCAGGTGCGACAATCTATCGCTTGTATGGGAAGCCCGATGCGCCAGAGTTGTTTCTGAAACA
TGGCAAAGGTAGCGTTGCCAATGATGTTACAGATGAGATGGTCAGACTAAACTGGCTGACGGAATTTATG
CCTCTTCCGACCATCAAGCATTTTATCCGTACTCCTGGTGATGCATGGTTACTCACCACTGCGATCCCCG
GAAAAACAGCATTCCAGGTATTAGAAGAATATCCTGATTCAGGTGAAAATATTGTTGATGCGCTGGCAGT
GTTCCTGCGCCGGTTGCATTCGATTCCTGTTTGTAATTGTCCTTTTAACAGCGATCGCGTATTTCGTCTC
GCTCAGGCGCAATCACGAATGAATAACGGTTTGGTTGATGCGAGTGATTTTGATGACGAGCGTAATGGCT
GGCCTGTTGAACAAGTCTGGAAAGAAATGCATAAACTTTTGCCATTCTCACCGGATTCAGTCGTCACTCA
TGGTGATTTCTCACTTGATAACCTTATTTTTGACGAGGGGAAATTAATAGGTTGTATTGATGTTGGACGA
GTCGGAATCGCAGACCGATACCAGGATCTTGCCATCCTATGGAACTGCCTCGGTGAGTTTTCTCCTTCAT
TACAGAAACGGCTTTTTCAAAAATATGGTATTGATAATCCTGATATGAATAAATTGCAGTTTCATTTGAT
GCTCGATGAGTTTTTCTAATCAGAATTGGTTAATTGGTTGTAACATTATTCAGATTGGGCCCCGTTCCAC
TGAGCGTCAGACCCCGTAGAAAAGATCAAAGGATCTTCTTGAGATCCTTTTTTTCTGCGCGTAATCTGCT
GCTTGCAAACAAAAAAACCACCGCTACCAGCGGTGGTTTGTTTGCCGGATCAAGAGCTACCAACTCTTTT
TCCGAAGGTAACTGGCTTCAGCAGAGCGCAGATACCAAATACTGTTCTTCTAGTGTAGCCGTAGTTAGGC
CACCACTTCAAGAACTCTGTAGCACCGCCTACATACCTCGCTCTGCTAATCCTGTTACCAGTGGCTGCTG
CCAGTGGCGATAAGTCGTGTCTTACCGGGTTGGACTCAAGACGATAGTTACCGGATAAGGCGCAGCGGTC
GGGCTGAACGGGGGGTTCGTGCACACAGCCCAGCTTGGAGCGAACGACCTACACCGAACTGAGATACCTA
CAGCGTGAGCTATGAGAAAGCGCCACGCTTCCCGAAGGGAGAAAGGCGGACAGGTATCCGGTAAGCGGCA
GGGTCGGAACAGGAGAGCGCACGAGGGAGCTTCCAGGGGGAAACGCCTGGTATCTTTATAGTCCTGTCGG
GTTTCGCCACCTCTGACTTGAGCGTCGATTTTTGTGATGCTCGTCAGGGGGGCGGAGCCTATGGAAAAAC
GCCAGCAACGCGGCCTTTTTACGGTTCCTGGCCTTTTGCTGGCCTTTTGCTCACATGTT
