>Addgene plasmid #61084 | pENTRdeltaGFPmirGE-DroshaT1.5.5 | addgene partial sequence | sequence record 99950 | pENTR-F 5'-CTACAAACTCTTCCTGTTAGTTAG-3'
GGGCCCCAAATAATGATTTTATTTTGACTGATAGTGACCTGTTCGTTGCAACAAATTGATAAGCAATGCT
TTTTTATAATGCCAACTTTGTACAAAAAAGCAGGCTCCACCATGGATGGATGTAAGTAGGTGAGTGAGCA
AGGGCGAGGAGCTGTTCACCGGGGTGGTGCCCATCCTGGTCGAGCTGGACGGCGACGTAAACGGCCACAA
GTTCAGCGTGTCCGGCGAGGGCGAGGGCGATGCCACCTACGGCAAGCTGACCCTGAAGTTCATCTGCACC
ACCGGCAAGCTGCCCGTGCCCTGGCCCACCCTCGTGACCACCCTGACCTACGGCGTGCAGTGCTTCAGCC
GCTACCCCGACCACATGAAGCAGCACGACTTCTTCAAGTCCGCCATGCCCGAAGGCTACGTCCAGGAGCG
CACCATCTTCTTCAAGGACGACGGCAACTACAAGACCCGCGCCGAGGTGAAGTTCGAGGGCGACACCCTG
GTGAACCGCATCGAGCTGAAGGGCATCGACTTCAAGGAGGACGGCAACATCCTGGGGCACAAGCTGGAGT
ACAACTACAACAGCCACAACGTCTATATCATGGCCGACAAGCAGAAGAACGGCATCAAGGTGAACTTCAA
GATCCGCCACAACATCGAGGACGGCAGCGTGCAGCTCGCCGACCACTACCAGCAGAACACCCCCATCGGC
GACGGCCCCGTGCTGCTGCCCGACAACCACTACCTGAGCACCCAGTCCGCCCTGAGCAAAGACCCCAACG
AGAAGCGCGATCACATGGTCCTGCTGGAGTTCGTGACCGCCGCCGGGATCACTCTCGGCATGGACGAGCT
GTACAAGTAAAGCGGCCTGAATCGCCAGTGTGGATCCATCGATACTAGTGGTGATAGCAATGTCAGCAGT
GCCTCTCCTCCACGACCAGACTTTGGTGAAGCCACAGATGCAAAGTCTGGCCGTGGAGGGAAAAGTAAGG
TTGACCATACTCTACTCT
