>Addgene plasmid #61084 | pENTRdeltaGFPmirGE-DroshaT1.5.5 | addgene partial sequence | sequence record 99954 | Kan-R 5'-ATCGCGAGCCCATTTATACC-3'
CCATGTTGGAATTTAATCGCGGCCTCGACGTTTCCCGTTGAATATGGCTCATAACACCCCTTGTATTACT
GTTTATGTAAGCAGACAGTTTTATTGTTCATGATGATATATTTTTATCTTGTGCAATGTAACATCAGAGA
TTTTGAGACACGGGCCAGAGCTGCAGCTGGATGGCAAATAATGATTTTATTTTGACTGATAGTGACCTGT
TCGTTGCAACAAATTGATAAGCAATGCTTTCTTATAATGCCAACTTTGTACAAGAAAGCTGGGTCTAGAG
TAGAGTATGGTCAACCTTACTTGATTAAAACTGTGAGGTGGGAACATCTGTGGCTTCACTTCCCACCTCC
CAGTTTTAATAAGGCACTGCTGACATTGCTATCACCACTAGAGTAGAGTATGGTCAACCTTACTTTTCCC
TCCACGGCCAGACTTTGCATCTGTGGCTTCACCAAAGTCTGGTCGTGGAGGGAGAGGCACTGCTGACATT
GCTATCACCACTAGAGTAGAGTATGGTCAACCTTACTTTTCCCTCCACGGCCAGACTTTGCATCTGTGGC
TTCACCAAAGTCTGGTCGTGGAGGAGAGGCACTGCTGACATTGCTATCACCACTAGTATCGATGGATCCA
CACTGGCGATTCAGGCCGCTTTACTTGTACAGCTCGTCCATGCCGAGAGTGATCCCGGCGGCGGTCACGA
ACTCCAGCAGGACCATGTGATCGCGCTTCTCGTTGGGGTCTTTGCTCAGGGCGGACTGGGTGCTCAGGTA
GTGGTTGTCGGGCAGCAGCACGGGGCCGTCGCCGATGGGGGTGTTCTGCTGGTAGTGGTCGGCGAGCTGC
ACGCTGCCGTCCTCGATGTTGTGGCGGATCTTGAAGTTCACCTTGATGCCGTTCTTCTGCTTGTCGGCC
